Addgene plasmid #104947: JC034
Purpose: Methanol inducing hGH, and estrogen inducing G-CSF
Depositing lab: Timothy Lu. Depositing organization: Massachusetts Institute of Technology. Publication: Versatile and on-demand biologics co-production in yeast. Cao J, Perez-Pinera P, Lowenhaupt K, Wu MR, Purcell O, de la Fuente-Nunez C, Lu TK. Nat Commun. 2018 Jan 8;9(1):77. doi: 10.1038/s41467-017-02587-w. PubMed 29311542.
Backbone
  Vector backbone: PP117
Growth in bacteria
  Bacterial resistance: Bleocin (Zeocin), 50 μg/mL
  Growth temperature: 37°C
  Growth strain: DH5alpha
  Copy number: Unknown
Gene/Insert
  Gene/Insert name: hGH and G-CSF
Terms and licenses: Academic/Nonprofit Terms; Industry Terms: Not Available to Industry
How to cite: JC034 was a gift from Timothy Lu (Addgene plasmid # 104947 ; http://n2t.net/addgene:104947 ; RRID:Addgene_104947)
