[The description below was written by a language model from this plasmid's Addgene catalogue record and pLannotate feature annotations shown in this document.]
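Description:
JC034 is a yeast expression plasmid built on the PP117 backbone for switchable production of two human therapeutic proteins, growth hormone (hGH) and granulocyte colony-stimulating factor (G-CSF). The Pichia pastoris AOX1 promoter, AOX1 terminators and GAP promoter fragment point to Pichia as the production host, although the catalogue fields say only "yeast". In E. coli the 8 kb plasmid replicates from a high-copy ColE1/pUC-type origin. It is selected with Zeocin through a single Sh ble (BleoR) gene placed behind tandem TEF1 and EM7 promoters and followed by the CYC1 terminator, so the same marker works in yeast and in bacteria. No yeast replication origin is annotated, which is consistent with use by genomic integration, but the record does not state this.

The first payload cassette uses the methanol-inducible AOX1 promoter to drive the S. cerevisiae α-factor secretion signal fused to GH1, ending in an AOX1 terminator. Kex2 cleavage of the leader releases hGH into the medium. The second cassette is a two-part estrogen switch. A TEF1 promoter constitutively expresses a synthetic transcription factor containing an estrogen-receptor ligand-binding domain (annotated as ERT2) and the VP64 activation domain. About 350 bp upstream of the ligand-binding domain is unannotated and presumably encodes the DNA-binding module, whose identity the record does not give. Downstream, a region ending in a partial GAP promoter, apparently serving as a minimal promoter, precedes α-factor–CSF3. This open reading frame runs across the circular junction to a short His-tag-like fragment and an AOX1 terminator. The small CUP1, CyPet, CMV and groL1 hits are probably spurious matches, perhaps to operator repeats. Methanol and estrogen thus allow either biologic, or both, to be produced on demand from one strain.
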