Features (pLannotate 1.2.2; 24 found; start..end, strand, type, name):
     59..76      +  CDS            capTEV™ (fragment): composite tag for in vivo biotinylation, TEV protease cleavage, and 6xHis tagging
    100..346     +  terminator     AOX1 terminator: Pichia pastoris AOX1; transcription terminator for AOX1
    367..774     +  promoter       TEF1 promoter: S. cerevisiae TEF1; promoter for EF-1α
    781..828     +  promoter       EM7 promoter: synthetic bacterial promoter&nbsp
    847..1221    +  CDS            BleoR: antibiotic-binding protein; Sh ble from Streptoalloteichus hindustanus; confers resistance to bleomycin, phleomycin, and Zeocin™
   1287..1534    +  terminator     CYC1 terminator: S. cerevisiae CYC1; transcription terminator for CYC1
   1549..2487    +  promoter       AOX1 promoter: Pichia pastoris AOX1; inducible promoter, regulated by methanol
   2488..2738    +  CDS            α-factor secretion signal (fragment): N-terminal secretion signal from S. cerevisiae alpha-factor; MFα1; Cleavage by the Kex2 protease occurs after the dibasic KR sequence.
   2743..3315    +  CDS            GH1 (fragment): SOMA_HUMAN - Experimental evidence at protein level: Swiss-Prot protein existence level 1. Plays an important role in growth control. Its major role in stimulating body growth is to stimulate the liver and other tissues to secrete IGF-1. It stimulates both the differentiation and proliferation of myoblasts. It also stimulates amino acid uptake and protein synthesis in muscle and other tissues. From Homo sapiens (Human).
   3340..3586    +  terminator     AOX1 terminator: Pichia pastoris AOX1; transcription terminator for AOX1
   3647..4235    -  rep_origin     ori: high-copy-number ColE1/pMB1/pBR322/pUC origin of replication
   4330..4416    -  CDS            groL1 (fragment): CH601_MYCA1 - Also known as groEL1 From Mycobacterium avium (strain 104).
   4525..4931    +  promoter       TEF1 promoter: S. cerevisiae TEF1; promoter for EF-1α
   5281..5298    -  misc_feature   MCS (fragment): pUC18/19 multiple cloning site
   5303..6185    +  CDS            ERT2 (fragment): mutated ligand-binding domain of the human estrogen receptor (Feil et al., 1997)
   6194..6343    +  CDS            VP64: tetrameric repeat of the minimal activation domain of herpes simplex virus VP16 (Beerli et al., 1998)
   6418..6664    +  terminator     AOX1 terminator: Pichia pastoris AOX1; transcription terminator for AOX1
   6671..6689    +  promoter       CUP1 promoter (fragment): S. cerevisiae CUP1; inducible metallothionein promoter, regulated by Cu2+
   6758..6783    +  CDS            CyPet (fragment): cyan fluorescent protein optimized for FRET with YPet (Nguyen and Daugherty, 2005)
   6878..6900    -  promoter       CMV promoter (fragment): human cytomegalovirus (CMV) immediate early promoter
   6960..6980    -  enhancer       CMV enhancer (fragment): human cytomegalovirus immediate early enhancer; contains an 18-bp deletion relative to the standard CMV enhancer
   7052..7214    +  promoter       GAP promoter (fragment): promoter for Pichia pastoris glyceraldehyde-3-phosphate dehydrogenase
   7225..7475    +  CDS            α-factor secretion signal (fragment): N-terminal secretion signal from S. cerevisiae alpha-factor; MFα1; Cleavage by the Kex2 protease occurs after the dibasic KR sequence.
   7483..8004    +  CDS            CSF3 (fragment): CSF3_HUMAN - Also known as C17orf33, GCSF. Experimental evidence at protein level: Swiss-Prot protein existence level 1. Granulocyte/macrophage colony-stimulating factors are cytokines that act in hematopoiesis by controlling the production, differentiation, and function of 2 related white cell populations of the blood, the granulocytes and the monocytes-macrophages. This CSF induces granulocytes. From Homo sapiens (Human).
>Addgene plasmid #104947 | JC034 | addgene full sequence | sequence record 203186 | Addgene NGS Result
CGCCAGCTTTCTAGAACAAAAACTCATCTCAGAAGAGGATCTGAATAGCGCCGTCGACCATCATCATCAT
CATCATTGACCGGTCTTGCTAGATTCTAATCAAGAGGATGTCAGAATGCCATTTGCCTGAGAGATGCAGG
CTTCATTTTTGATACTTTTTTATTTGTAACCTATATAGTATAGGATTTTTTTTGTCATTTTGTTTCTTCT
CGTACGAGCTTGCTCCTGATCAGCCTATCTCGCAGCTGATGAATATCTTGTGGTAGGGGTTTGGGAAAAT
CATTCGAGTTTGATGTTTTTCTTGGTATTTCCCACTCCTCTTCAGAGTACAGAAGATTAAGTGAGACCTT
CGTTTGTGCGGATCCCCCACACACCATAGCTTCAAAATGTTTCTACTCCTTTTTTACTCTTCCAGATTTT
CTCGGACTCCGCGCATCGCCGTACCACTTCAAAACACCCAAGCACAGCATACTAAATTTCCCCTCTTTCT
TCCTCTAGGGTGTCGTTAATTACCCGTACTAAAGGTTTGGAAAAGAAAAAAGAGACCGCCTCGTTTCTTT
TTCTTCGTCGAAAAAGGCAATAAAAATTTTTATCACGTTTCTTTTTCTTGAAAATTTTTTTTTTTGATTT
TTTTCTCTTTCGATGACCTCCCATTGATATTTAAGTTAATAAACGGTCTTCAATTTCTCAAGTTTCAGTT
TCATTTTTCTTGTTCTATTACAACTTTTTTTACTTCTTGCTCATTAGAAAGAAAGCATAGCAATCTAATC
TAAGGGCGGTGTTGACAATTAATCATCGGCATAGTATATCGGCATAGTATAATACGACAAGGTGAGGAAC
TAAACCATGGCCAAGTTGACCAGTGCCGTTCCGGTGCTCACCGCGCGCGACGTCGCCGGAGCGGTCGAGT
TCTGGACCGACCGGCTCGGGTTCTCCCGGGACTTCGTGGAGGACGACTTCGCCGGTGTGGTCCGGGACGA
CGTGACCCTGTTCATCAGCGCGGTCCAGGACCAGGTGGTGCCGGACAACACCCTGGCCTGGGTGTGGGTG
CGCGGCCTGGACGAGCTGTACGCCGAGTGGTCGGAGGTCGTGTCCACGAACTTCCGGGACGCCTCCGGGC
CGGCCATGACCGAGATCGGCGAGCAGCCGTGGGGGCGGGAGTTCGCCCTGCGCGACCCGGCCGGCAACTG
CGTGCACTTCGTGGCCGAGGAGCAGGACTGACACGTCCGACGCGGCCCGACGGGTCCGAGGCCTCGGAGA
TCCGTCCCCCTTTTCCTTTGTCGATATCATGTAATTAGTTATGTCACGCTTACATTCACGCCCTCCCCCC
ACATCCGCTCTAACCGAAAAGGAAGGAGTTAGACAACCTGAAGTCTAGGTCCCTATTTATTTTTTTATAG
TTATGTTAGTATTAAGAACGTTATTTATATTTCAAATTTTTCTTTTTTTTCTGTACAGACGCGTGTACGC
ATGTAACATTATACTGAAAACCTTGCTTGAGAAGGTTTTGGGACGCTCGAAGGCTTTAATTTGCAAGCTG
GAGACCAAGATCTAACATCCAAAGACGAAAGGTTGAATGAAACCTTTTTGCCATCCGACATCCACAGGTC
CATTCTCACACATAAGTGCCAAACGCAACAGGAGGGGATACACTAGCAGCAGACCGTTGCAAACGCAGGA
CCTCCACTCCTCTTCTCCTCAACACCCACTTTTGCCATCGAAAAACCAGCCCAGTTATTGGGCTTGATTG
GAGCTCGCTCATTCCAATTCCTTCTATTAGGCTACTAACACCATGACTTTATTAGCCTGTCTATCCTGGC
CCCCCTGGCGAGGTTCATGTTTGTTTATTTCCGAATGCAACAAGCTCCGCATTACACCCGAACATCACTC
CAGATGAGGGCTTTCTGAGTGTGGGGTCAAATAGTTTCATGTTCCCCAAATGGCCCAAAACTGACAGTTT
AAACGCTGTCTTGGAACCTAATATGACAAAAGCGTGATCTCATCCAAGATGAACTAAGTTTGGTTCGTTG
AAATGCTAACGGCCAGTTGGTCAAAAAGAAACTTCCAAAAGTCGGCATACCGTTTGTCTTGTTTGGTATT
GATTGACGAATGCTCAAAAATAATCTCATTAATGCTTAGCGCAGTCTCTCTATCGCTTCTGAACCCCGGT
GCACCTGTGCCGAAACGCAAATGGGGAAACACCCGCTTTTTGGATGATTATGCATTGTCTCCACATTGTA
TGCTTCCAAGATTCTGGTGGGAATACTGCTGATAGCCTAACGTTCATGATCAAAATTTAACTGTTCTAAC
CCCTACTTGACAGCAATATATAAACAGAAGGAAGCTGCCCTGTCTTAAACCTTTTTTTTTATCATCATTA
TTAGCTTACTTTCATAATTGCGACTGGTTCCAATTGACAAGCTTTTGATTTTAACGACTTTTAACGACAA
CTTGAGAAGATCAAAAAACAACTAATTATTCGAAACGATGAGATTTCCTTCAATTTTTACTGCTGTTTTA
TTCGCAGCATCCTCCGCATTAGCTGCTCCAGTCAACACTACAACAGAAGATGAAACGGCACAAATTCCGG
CTGAAGCTGTCATCGGTTACTCAGATTTAGAAGGGGATTTCGATGTTGCTGTTTTGCCATTTTCCAACAG
CACAAATAACGGGTTATTGTTTATAAATACTACTATTGCCAGCATTGCTGCTAAAGAAGAAGGGGTATCT
CTCGAGAAGAGATTCCCAACCATTCCCTTATCTAGACTTTTTGACAACGCTATGCTCCGCGCCCATCGTC
TGCACCAGCTGGCCTTTGACACCTACCAGGAGTTTGAAGAAGCCTATATCCCAAAGGAACAGAAGTATTC
ATTCCTGCAGAACCCCCAGACCTCCCTCTGTTTCTCAGAGTCTATTCCGACACCCTCCAACAGGGAGGAA
ACACAACAGAAATCCAACCTAGAGCTGCTCCGCATCTCCCTGCTGCTCATCCAGTCGTGGCTGGAGCCCG
TGCAGTTCCTCAGGAGTGTCTTCGCCAACAGCCTGGTGTACGGCGCCTCTGACAGCAACGTCTATGACCT
CCTAAAGGACCTAGAGGAAGGCATCCAAACGCTGATGGGGAGGCTGGAAGATGGCAGCCCCCGGACTGGG
CAGATCTTCAAGCAGACCTACAGCAAGTTCGACACAAACTCACACAACGATGACGCACTACTCAAGAACT
ACGGGCTGCTCTACTGCTTCAGGAAGGACATGGACAAGGTCGAGACATTCCTGCGCATCGTGCAGTGCCG
CTCTGTGGAGGGCAGCTGTGGCTTCTAGACCGGTCTTGCTAGATTCTAATCAAGAGGATGTCAGAATGCC
ATTTGCCTGAGAGATGCAGGCTTCATTTTTGATACTTTTTTATTTGTAACCTATATAGTATAGGATTTTT
TTTGTCATTTTGTTTCTTCTCGTACGAGCTTGCTCCTGATCAGCCTATCTCGCAGCTGATGAATATCTTG
TGGTAGGGGTTTGGGAAAATCATTCGAGTTTGATGTTTTTCTTGGTATTTCCCACTCCTCTTCAGAGTAC
AGAAGATTAAGTGAGACATGTGAGCAAAAGGCCAGCAAAAGGCCAGGAACCGTAAAAAGGCCGCGTTGCT
GGCGTTTTTCCATAGGCTCCGCCCCCCTGACGAGCATCACAAAAATCGACGCTCAAGTCAGAGGTGGCGA
AACCCGACAGGACTATAAAGATACCAGGCGTTTCCCCCTGGAAGCTCCCTCGTGCGCTCTCCTGTTCCGA
CCCTGCCGCTTACCGGATACCTGTCCGCCTTTCTCCCTTCGGGAAGCGTGGCGCTTTCTCATAGCTCACG
CTGTAGGTATCTCAGTTCGGTGTAGGTCGTTCGCTCCAAGCTGGGCTGTGTGCACGAACCCCCCGTTCAG
CCCGACCGCTGCGCCTTATCCGGTAACTATCGTCTTGAGTCCAACCCGGTAAGACACGACTTATCGCCAC
TGGCAGCAGCCACTGGTAACAGGATTAGCAGAGCGAGGTATGTAGGCGGTGCTACAGAGTTCTTGAAGTG
GTGGCCTAACTACGGCTACACTAGAAGAACAGTATTTGGTATCTGCGCTCTGCTGAAGCCAGTTACCTTC
GGAAAAAGAGTTGGTAGCTCTTGATCCGGCAAACAAACCACCGCTGGTAGCGGTGGTTTTTTTGTTTGCA
AGCAGCAGATTACGCGCAGAAAAAAAGGATCTCAAGAAGATCCTTTGATCTTTTCTACGGGGTCTGACGC
TCAGTGGAACGAAAACTCACGTTAAGGGATTTTGGTCATGAGATCAGATCTGAGCTCGTTTGGCCGTGGC
CGTGCTCGTCCTCGTCGGCCGGCTTGTCGACGACGGCGGTCTCCGTCGTCAGGATCATCCGGGCCACAAG
CTTGCTGACAGAAGCCTCAAGAAAAAAAAAATTCTTCTTCGACTATGCTGGAGGCAGAGATGATCGAGCC
GGTAGTTAACTATATATAGCTAAATTGGTTCCATCACCTCGAGTCCACACACCATAGCTTCAAAATGTTT
CTACTCCTTTTTTACTCTTCCAGATTTTCTCGGACTCCGCGCATCGCCGTACCACTTCAAAACACCCAAG
CACAGCATACTAAATTTCCCCTCTTTCTTCCTCTAGGGTGTCGTTAATTACCCGTACTAAAGGTTTGGAA
AAGAAAAAAGAGACCGCCTCGTTTCTTTTTCTTCGTCGAAAAAGGCAATAAAAATTTTTATCACGTTTCT
TTTTCTTGAAAATTTTTTTTTTGATTTTTTTCTCTTTCGATGACCTCCCATTGATATTTAAGTTAATAAA
CGGTCTTCAATTTCTCAAGTTTCAGTTTCATTTTTCTTGTTCTATTACAACTTTTTTTACTTCTTGCTCA
TTAGAAAGAAAGCATAGCAATCTAATCTAAGGACTAGTAAAAATGCGCGGAGCTCCTAAGAAAAAGCGCA
AAGTCCGGCCGGCATCTAGACCCGGGGAGCGCCCCTTCCAGTGTCGCATTTGCATGCGGAACTTTTCGCG
CCAGGACAGGCTTGACAGGCATACCCGTACTCATACCGGTGAAAAACCGTTTCAGTGTCGGATCTGTATG
CGAAATTTCTCCCAGAAGGAGCACTTGGCGGGGCATCTACGTACGCACACCGGCGAGAAGCCATTCCAAT
GCCGAATATGCATGCGCAACTTCAGTCGCCGCGACAACCTGAACCGGCACCTAAAAACCCACCTGAGGAA
CATATGCGGCGGAGGCACACCTGCAGCTGCGTCGACTCTAGAGGATCCATCTGCTGGAGACATGAGAGCT
GCCAACCTTTGGCCAAGCCCGCTCATGATCAAACGCTCTAAGAAGAACAGCCTGGCCTTGTCCCTGACGG
CCGACCAGATGGTCAGTGCCTTGTTGGATGCTGAGCCCCCCATACTCTATTCCGAGTATGATCCTACCAG
ACCCTTCAGTGAAGCTTCGATGATGGGCTTACTGACCAACCTGGCAGACAGGGAGCTGGTTCACATGATC
AACTGGGCGAAGAGGGTGCCAGGCTTTGTGGATTTGACCCTCCATGATCAGGTCCACCTTCTAGAATGTG
CCTGGCTAGAGATCCTGATGATTGGTCTCGTCTGGCGCTCCATGGAGCACCCAGTGAAGCTACTGTTTGC
TCCTAACTTGCTCTTGGACAGGAACCAGGGAAAATGTGTAGAGGGCATGGTGGAGATCTTCGACATGCTG
CTGGCTACATCATCTCGGTTCCGCATGATGAATCTGCAGGGAGAGGAGTTTGTGTGCCTCAAATCTATTA
TTTTGCTTAATTCTGGAGTGTACACATTTCTGTCCAGCACCCTGAAGTCTCTGGAAGAGAAGGACCATAT
CCACCGAGTCCTGGACAAGATCACAGACACTTTGATCCACCTGATGGCCAAGGCAGGCCTGACCCTGCAG
CAGCAGCACCAGCGGCTGGCCCAGCTCCTCCTCATCCTCTCCCACATCAGGCACATGAGTAACAAAGGCA
TGGAGCATCTGTACAGCATGAAGTGCAAGAACGTGGTGCCCCTCTATGACCTGCTGCTGGAGATGCTGGA
CGCCCACCGCCTACATGCGCCCACTAGCCGTGGAGGGGCATCCGTGGAGGAGACGGACCAAAGCCACTTG
GCCACTGCGGGCTCTACTTCATCGCCTAGGGCCGACGCGCTGGACGATTTCGATCTCGACATGCTGGGTT
CTGATGCCCTCGATGACTTTGACCTGGATATGTTGGGAAGCGACGCATTGGATGACTTTGATCTGGACAT
GCTCGGCTCCGATGCTCTGGACGATTTCGATCTCGATATGTTAATTAACTACCCGTACGACGTTCCGGAC
TACGCTTCTTGAGGTACCATCGGTAGACCGGTCTTGCTAGATTCTAATCAAGAGGATGTCAGAATGCCAT
TTGCCTGAGAGATGCAGGCTTCATTTTTGATACTTTTTTATTTGTAACCTATATAGTATAGGATTTTTTT
TGTCATTTTGTTTCTTCTCGTACGAGCTTGCTCCTGATCAGCCTATCTCGCAGCTGATGAATATCTTGTG
GTAGGGGTTTGGGAAAATCATTCGAGTTTGATGTTTTTCTTGGTATTTCCCACTCCTCTTCAGAGTACAG
AAGATTAAGTGAGAGCTAGCATATCATATAGAAGTCATCGCGGCAGATCAATTCATCAATCGGAGTGAGG
ATATTGCGAGTTTACCACCATCAATCGGAGTGAGGATCTCCAATTGGTGACGGTCCAGTCATCAATCGGA
GTGAGGATTCAGCTGCTTCTCGAGGCCGCACATCAATCGGAGTGAGGATGTACAGGGTGGGCTGTTCCAC
CATCAATCGGAGTGAGGATTTGCGTCAATGGGGCGGAGTTCATCAATCGGAGTGAGGATATCGAAGTCAT
CGAGAGCACTCATCAATCGGAGTGAGGATATACTCCACCCATTGACGTCACATCAATCGGAGTGAGGATT
GGAACCAGAAGGGTCTCTTCATCAATCGGAGTGAGGATACCCTATGGGCGCGCCGTCGCTGGCAATAATA
GCGGGCGGACGCATGTCATGAGATTATTGGAAACCACCAGAATCGAATATAAAAGGCGAACACCTTTCCC
AATTTTGGTTTCCCCTGACCCAAAGACTTTAAATTTAATTTATTTGTCCCTATTTCAATCAATTGAACAA
CTATCAAAACACAGATGAGATTTCCTTCAATTTTTACTGCTGTTTTATTCGCAGCATCCTCCGCATTAGC
TGCTCCAGTCAACACTACAACAGAAGATGAAACGGCACAAATTCCGGCTGAAGCTGTCATCGGTTACTCA
GATTTAGAAGGGGATTTCGATGTTGCTGTTTTGCCATTTTCCAACAGCACAAATAACGGGTTATTGTTTA
TAAATACTACTATTGCCAGCATTGCTGCTAAAGAAGAAGGGGTATCTCTCGAGAAGAGAATGACTCCTTT
GGGTCCAGCTTCTTCCTTGCCTCAATCCTTCTTGTTGAAGTGTTTGGAGCAGGTTAGAAAGATCCAGGGT
GATGGTGCTGCTTTGCAAGAGAAGTTGTGTGCTACTTACAAGTTGTGTCACCCAGAAGAGTTGGTTTTGT
TGGGTCACTCCTTGGGTATTCCTTGGGCTCCATTGTCCTCTTGTCCATCCCAAGCTTTGCAATTGGCTGG
TTGTTTGTCCCAATTGCACTCCGGTTTGTTCTTGTACCAGGGTTTGTTGCAAGCTTTGGAGGGTATTTCT
CCAGAGTTGGGTCCAACTTTGGACACATTGCAGTTGGACGTTGCTGACTTCGCTACTACTATCTGGCAAC
AGATGGAAGAATTGGGTATGGCTCCAGCTTTGCAGCCAACTCAAGGTGCTATGCCAGCTTTTGCTTCTGC
TTTCCAGAGAAGAGCTGGTGGTGTTTTGGTTGCTTCTCACTTGCAGTCTTTCTTGGAGGTTTCCTACAGA
GTTTTGAGACACTTGGCTCAACCATAAGCGGC
